Addgene plasmid #21924: pEF-BOS-T7-CA150
Depositing lab: Mariano Garcia-Blanco. Depositing organization: Duke University. Publication: Transcriptional cofactor CA150 regulates RNA polymerase II elongation in a TATA-box-dependent manner. Sune C, Garcia-Blanco MA. Mol Cell Biol. 1999 Jul . 19(7):4719-28. PubMed 10373521.
Backbone
  Vector backbone: pEF-BOS
  Backbone size w/o insert (bp): 5300
  Vector type: Mammalian Expression
Growth in bacteria
  Bacterial resistance: Ampicillin, 100 μg/mL
  Growth temperature: 37°C
  Growth strain: DH5alpha
  Copy number: Unknown
Gene/Insert
  Gene/Insert name: CA150 (alt name: TCERG-1)
  Species: H. sapiens (human)
  Insert size (bp): 3200
  Entrez Gene: TCERG1 (a.k.a. CA150, TAF2S, Urn1)
  Tag / fusion protein: T7 (N terminal on insert)
  Cloning method: Restriction Enzyme
  Sequencing primers: 5′ T7
Terms and licenses: Academic/Nonprofit Terms; Industry Terms: Not Available to Industry
How to cite: pEF-BOS-T7-CA150 was a gift from Mariano Garcia-Blanco (Addgene plasmid # 21924 ; http://n2t.net/addgene:21924 ; RRID:Addgene_21924)
