[The description below was written by a language model from this plasmid's Addgene catalogue record.]
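Description:
pEF-BOS-T7-CA150 is a mammalian expression plasmid built on the pEF-BOS backbone (about 5.3 kb without insert) and carrying a roughly 3.2 kb insert encoding human CA150, now known as TCERG1 (also TAF2S or Urn1). It is propagated in E. coli under ampicillin selection; the copy number is listed as unknown, and the record names no mammalian selection marker. No feature table accompanies the entry, so individual regulatory elements are not explicitly documented. pEF-BOS vectors are generally known for driving expression from the strong, broadly active human EF-1α promoter, which is presumably what expresses the insert here, although the record itself does not state the promoter.

The CA150 coding sequence was introduced by restriction enzyme cloning and carries a T7 tag at its N terminus. This is a short epitope that allows the exogenous protein to be detected or immunoprecipitated with anti-T7 antibodies and distinguished from endogenous TCERG1. A T7 primer is listed for sequencing into the 5′ end of the insert.

CA150/TCERG1 is a nuclear transcriptional cofactor. The associated publication concerns its regulation of RNA polymerase II elongation in a TATA-box-dependent manner. The construct is therefore suited to overexpressing tagged CA150 in transfected mammalian cells, for example to test its effects on transcription from reporter promoters or to follow its expression and interactions via the tag. The record does not describe specific applications beyond this.
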