>Addgene plasmid #21924 | pEF-BOS-T7-CA150 | addgene partial sequence | sequence record 27709 | 21924 with EF1a-fwd
NGTGAGGAATTCTCTAGCCATGGCCAGCATGACTGGTGGACAGCAAATGGGTCGGATCTTGATGGCCCAA
CAGCAGGCCTTGAGGTTCCGAGGTCCGGCTCCCCCACCAAATGCAGTGATGCGAGGCCCACCACCTCTGA
TGCGACCTCCTCCACCTTTTGGTATGATGCGAGGCCCTCCTCCACCACCACGGCCGCCCTTTGGACGTCC
TCCTTTTGATCCTAATATGCCGCCAATGCCTCCTCCAGGAGGGATACCTCCACCTATGGGCCCTCCACAC
CTCCAGAGACCACCTTTCATGCCTCCTCCCATGAGTTCCATGCCTCCTCCTCCGGGTATGATGTTTCCAC
CAGGAATGCCTCCTGTGACTGCTCCTGGTACTCCAGCACTACCTCCTACGGAGGAGATATGGGTTGAAAA
TAAAACTCCAGATGGGAAGGTTTATTATTATAATGCTCGGACACGTGAATCTGCATGGACCAAGCCAGAT
GGAGTTAAGGTTATTCAGCAATCAGAACTGACACCTATGCTTGCAGCCCAGGCACAGGTTCAGGCTCAGG
CCCAGGCGCAGGCTCAGGCCCAGGCGCAGGCTCAGGCCCAGGCAAAAGNCTCAGGCCCAGGCTCATGNGC
AGGCCCAGGCCCAGGCCCAGGCCCAGGCCCAGGCCCAAGCCCAAGCCCAGGCCCAGGCTCAGGCTCAGGC
ACAAGCTCAGGCCCAGGCCCAGGCTCAGGTCCAGGCCAGGTCNGGCACAGTGCANGCNAAGCANTGGACT
TCNCCCTAAACAGATANCCACACTGAGTATCCATTAAATTTTTCACCTTCTTACATTTTACAAAAATTGT
ATTTTN
